Addgene plasmid #87920: JPUB_006834
Purpose: E. coli expression of K. stuttgartiensis protein
Depositing lab: Harry Beller. Depositing organization: Lawrence Berkeley National Laboratory. Publication: Investigation of Proposed Ladderane Biosynthetic Genes from Anammox Bacteria by Heterologous Expression in E. coli. Javidpour P, Deutsch S, Mutalik VK, Hillson NJ, Petzold CJ, Keasling JD, Beller HR. PLoS One. 2016 Mar 14;11(3):e0151087. doi: 10.1371/journal.pone.0151087. eCollection 2016. PONE-D-16-02052 PubMed 26975050.
Backbone
  Vector backbone: pET24
  Vector type: Bacterial Expression
Growth in bacteria
  Bacterial resistance: Kanamycin, 50 μg/mL
  Growth temperature: 37°C
  Growth strain: NEB Stable
  Copy number: High Copy
Gene/Insert
  Gene/Insert name: Kuste3608
  Species: K. stuttgartiensis
  Promoter: T7
  Tag / fusion protein: 6xHis (C terminal on backbone)
  Cloning method: Restriction Enzyme; 5′ cloning site unknown (unknown if destroyed); 3′ cloning site unknown (unknown if destroyed)
  Sequencing primers: 5′ T7
Terms and licenses: Academic/Nonprofit Terms; Industry Terms: Not Available to Industry
Depositor comments: protein sequence: MKKMMLINPHKPGRHGEESITVIVQMPLNLAYIKALTPGDWEFDVIDENIELAIDDNGELTFAPVDLVCITSVTYQSPRAYKIATACKRKGMTVIMGGIHASVMPEEASKYVDTVFIGEAEEVWPRVIKDFEAGKLKKVYDGGLPPLNLMKRVFPDREFLRKKYNYKFSSIVTTKGCPNYCDFCSVPTFQGRKFRERPYEDVLEELAATDYKGLMLAEDNFYGHGKRSNERARNLFKGMVERNLQKDWLGFTALNISQDKETLDYMAKSGCFGMLMGIESTNETVLEKMNKQVNLKLGTESYYDCIQKIHDAGLVTWGSVVFGADGDGKDSFKRMTDFILENNIDILTFGINCPFPKTQLYKRLDSEKRIFRKNYPDDWEYYDTAHVVHRLVDMTLEDFIEGMQYVYDHIYAGDNLRKRFRNSIKTTNNPRNSMFAFRVGSDWQQVFDQVLENLRLLYDSGDYYKDYYKSNSVSVSKKPLVESITTLEHHHHHH-
How to cite: JPUB_006834 was a gift from Harry Beller (Addgene plasmid # 87920 ; http://n2t.net/addgene:87920 ; RRID:Addgene_87920)
