[The description below was written by a language model from this plasmid's Addgene catalogue record and pLannotate feature annotations shown in this document.]
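Description:
JPUB_006834 is a bacterial expression plasmid built on the pET24 backbone for producing the Kuste3608 protein of the anammox bacterium K. stuttgartiensis in E. coli. The sequenced record is 6,688 nt. It is selected with kanamycin through an aph(3')-Ia aminoglycoside phosphotransferase gene and replicates from a ColE1/pMB1-type origin. The catalogue lists it as high copy, although the feature table also shows the rop gene and the pBR322 bom region, which are normally associated with restrained copy number. An f1 phage origin is present as well, along with short tetracycline-resistance gene fragments and an AmpR promoter fragment that appear to be nonfunctional backbone remnants.

The expression cassette follows the standard pET layout. A T7 promoter is immediately followed by a lac operator and the strong ribosome binding site from T7 gene 10, and the cassette ends in a T7 terminator. The Kuste3608 coding sequence is not itself annotated, but it evidently occupies the unlabelled interval between the RBS and the histidine tag. The tag is a C-terminal 6xHis supplied by the backbone (the annotation software labels it as a fragment of a longer His tag), and it allows metal-affinity purification or detection. The plasmid-borne lacI gene, with its own promoter, supplies lac repressor to keep the operator occupied, so transcription depends on a host providing T7 RNA polymerase and is induced with IPTG. The cloning sites used are not recorded.

The associated study examined candidate ladderane lipid biosynthesis genes from anammox bacteria by heterologous expression in E. coli, and this construct serves to express one such candidate. The record does not state the function of Kuste3608.
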