Features (pLannotate 1.2.2; 18 found; start..end, strand, type, name):
     78..99      -  protein_bind   CAP binding site: CAP binding activates transcription in the presence of cAMP. E. coli catabolite activator protein
    112..1194    -  CDS            lacI: lac repressor; lacI; The lac repressor binds to the lac operator to inhibit transcription in E. coli. This inhibition can be relieved by adding lactose or isopropyl-β-D-thiogalactopyranoside (IPTG).
   1195..1272    -  promoter       lacI promoter: lacI
   1280..1559    -  CDS            TcR (fragment): tetracycline efflux protein; tet; confers resistance to tetracycline
   1581..1599    +  promoter       T7 promoter: promoter for bacteriophage T7 RNA polymerase
   1600..1624    +  protein_bind   lac operator: The lac repressor binds to the lac operator to inhibit transcription in E. coli. This inhibition can be relieved by adding lactose or isopropyl-β-D-thiogalactopyranoside (IPTG). lac repressor encoded by lacI
   1639..1661    +  RBS            RBS: efficient ribosome binding site from bacteriophage T7 gene 10 (Olins and Rangwala, 1989)
   3133..3150    +  CDS            9xHis (fragment): 9xHis affinity tag
   3160..3209    +  CDS            SET1 (fragment): solubility-enhancement tag derived from T7 phage gene 10B
   3217..3264    +  terminator     T7 terminator: transcription terminator for bacteriophage T7 RNA polymerase
   3301..3729    +  rep_origin     f1 ori (sequence partly withheld): f1 bacteriophage origin of replication; arrow indicates direction of (+) strand synthesis
   3782..3839    +  promoter       AmpR promoter (fragment): bla
   3848..4663    -  CDS            KanR: aminoglycoside phosphotransferase; aph(3')-Ia; confers resistance to kanamycin in bacteria or G418 (Geneticin®) in eukaryotes
   4785..5373    +  rep_origin     ori: high-copy-number ColE1/pMB1/pBR322/pUC origin of replication
   5559..5698    -  misc_feature   bom: basis of mobility region from pBR322
   5800..5991    -  CDS            rop: Rop protein, which maintains plasmids at low copy number; rop
   6008..6388    +  CDS            YPB1_ECOLX: Protein predicted: Swiss-Prot protein existence level 4. From Escherichia coli.
   6460..63      -  CDS            TcR (fragment) (across the origin): tetracycline efflux protein; tet; confers resistance to tetracycline
>Addgene plasmid #87920 | JPUB_006834 | addgene full sequence | sequence record 175165 | Addgene NGS Result
GTCATGCCCCGCGCCCACCGGAAGGAGCTGACTGGGTTGAAGGCTCTCAAGGGCATCGGTCGAGATCCCG
GTGCCTAATGAGTGAGCTAACTTACATTAATTGCGTTGCGCTCACTGCCCGCTTTCCAGTCGGGAAACCT
GTCGTGCCAGCTGCATTAATGAATCGGCCAACGCGCGGGGAGAGGCGGTTTGCGTATTGGGCGCCAGGGT
GGTTTTTCTTTTCACCAGTGAGACGGGCAACAGCTGATTGCCCTTCACCGCCTGGCCCTGAGAGAGTTGC
AGCAAGCGGTCCACGCTGGTTTGCCCCAGCAGGCGAAAATCCTGTTTGATGGTGGTTAACGGCGGGATAT
AACATGAGCTGTCTTCGGTATCGTCGTATCCCACTACCGAGATATCCGCACCAACGCGCAGCCCGGACTC
GGTAATGGCGCGCATTGCGCCCAGCGCCATCTGATCGTTGGCAACCAGCATCGCAGTGGGAACGATGCCC
TCATTCAGCATTTGCATGGTTTGTTGAAAACCGGACATGGCACTCCAGTCGCCTTCCCGTTCCGCTATCG
GCTGAATTTGATTGCGAGTGAGATATTTATGCCAGCCAGCCAGACGCAGACGCGCCGAGACAGAACTTAA
TGGGCCCGCTAACAGCGCGATTTGCTGGTGACCCAATGCGACCAGATGCTCCACGCCCAGTCGCGTACCG
TCTTCATGGGAGAAAATAATACTGTTGATGGGTGTCTGGTCAGAGACATCAAGAAATAACGCCGGAACAT
TAGTGCAGGCAGCTTCCACAGCAATGGCATCCTGGTCATCCAGCGGATAGTTAATGATCAGCCCACTGAC
GCGTTGCGCGAGAAGATTGTGCACCGCCGCTTTACAGGCTTCGACGCCGCTTCGTTCTACCATCGACACC
ACCACGCTGGCACCCAGTTGATCGGCGCGAGATTTAATCGCCGCGACAATTTGCGACGGCGCGTGCAGGG
CCAGACTGGAGGTGGCAACGCCAATCAGCAACGACTGTTTGCCCGCCAGTTGTTGTGCCACGCGGTTGGG
AATGTAATTCAGCTCCGCCATCGCCGCTTCCACTTTTTCCCGCGTTTTCGCAGAAACGTGGCTGGCCTGG
TTCACCACGCGGGAAACGGTCTGATAAGAGACACCGGCATACTCTGCGACATCGTATAACGTTACTGGTT
TCACATTCACCACCCTGAATTGACTCTCTTCCGGGCGCTATCATGCCATACCGCGAAAGGTTTTGCGCCA
TTCGATGGTGTCCGGGATCTCGACGCTCTCCCTTATGCGACTCCTGCATTAGGAAGCAGCCCAGTAGTAG
GTTGAGGCCGTTGAGCACCGCCGCCGCAAGGAATGGTGCATGCAAGGAGATGGCGCCCAACAGTCCCCCG
GCCACGGGGCCTGCCACCATACCCACGCCGAAACAAGCGCTCATGAGCCCGAAGTGGCGAGCCCGATCTT
CCCCATCGGTGATGTCGGCGATATAGGCGCCAGCAACCGCACCTGTGGCGCCGGTGATGCCGGCCACGAT
GCGTCCGGCGTAGAGGATCGAGATCTCGATCCCGCGAAATTAATACGACTCACTATAGGGGAATTGTGAG
CGGATAACAATTCCCCTCTAGAAATAATTTTGTTTAACTTTAAGAAGGAGATATACATATGAAGAAGATG
ATGCTGATTAACCCACATAAACCAGGTCGTCATGGTGAGGAAAGCATTACGGTGATTGTGCAAATGCCGC
TGAATCTGGCCTACATTAAAGCCCTGACCCCAGGCGATTGGGAATTTGATGTGATTGACGAAAACATCGA
ACTGGCCATTGATGATAACGGTGAACTGACCTTCGCGCCAGTGGATCTGGTGTGTATTACCAGTGTGACC
TACCAAAGTCCACGTGCCTACAAGATTGCCACCGCCTGTAAACGTAAAGGTATGACCGTGATCATGGGTG
GTATTCATGCGAGCGTGATGCCAGAAGAAGCCAGTAAGTACGTTGACACCGTGTTTATTGGTGAAGCCGA
GGAAGTGTGGCCGCGTGTTATTAAGGATTTCGAAGCCGGTAAACTGAAAAAAGTTTATGACGGTGGTCTG
CCACCACTGAACCTGATGAAACGTGTGTTTCCAGATCGTGAATTTCTGCGCAAGAAATACAATTACAAAT
TTAGTAGTATTGTGACCACCAAGGGTTGTCCAAATTACTGTGATTTCTGTAGCGTGCCAACCTTTCAAGG
CCGCAAATTTCGTGAACGTCCATACGAAGATGTGCTGGAAGAGCTGGCGGCGACCGACTACAAGGGCCTG
ATGCTGGCCGAAGATAACTTCTATGGTCATGGCAAACGTAGTAACGAACGTGCCCGTAACCTGTTTAAAG
GCATGGTGGAACGTAATCTGCAAAAAGACTGGCTGGGTTTTACCGCCCTGAACATTAGTCAAGACAAAGA
AACCCTGGACTACATGGCCAAAAGTGGTTGTTTTGGTATGCTGATGGGTATCGAGAGTACCAATGAAACC
GTTCTGGAGAAAATGAACAAACAAGTTAATCTGAAACTGGGTACCGAAAGCTATTATGACTGTATCCAAA
AGATCCATGATGCCGGTCTGGTTACCTGGGGCAGTGTGGTGTTTGGTGCGGATGGTGATGGTAAAGATAG
TTTCAAGCGCATGACCGATTTTATCCTGGAAAATAACATTGATATTCTGACGTTTGGCATTAATTGTCCA
TTTCCAAAAACGCAACTGTACAAACGCCTGGATAGTGAAAAACGTATTTTTCGTAAGAATTACCCAGATG
ACTGGGAATATTACGACACGGCCCATGTGGTGCATCGTCTGGTGGATATGACGCTGGAGGACTTTATTGA
GGGTATGCAATACGTGTACGACCATATTTACGCCGGTGACAATCTGCGTAAGCGTTTTCGCAATAGTATT
AAGACGACGAATAATCCACGTAACAGTATGTTTGCCTTTCGTGTTGGCAGTGATTGGCAACAAGTGTTTG
ACCAAGTTCTGGAGAACCTGCGCCTGCTGTATGATAGTGGTGATTACTATAAAGATTATTACAAGAGTAA
TAGCGTGAGTGTGAGTAAAAAACCGCTGGTTGAAAGTATCACGACGCTCGAGCACCACCACCACCACCAC
TGAGATCCGGCTGCTAACAAAGCCCGAAAGGAAGCTGAGTTGGCTGCTGCCACCGCTGAGCAATAACTAG
CATAACCCCTTGGGGCCTCTAAACGGGTCTTGAGGGGTTTTTTGCTGAAAGGAGGAACTATATCCGGATT
GGCGAATGGG
[124 nt withheld, positions 3301-3424]
C
[91 nt withheld, positions 3426-3516]
A
[49 nt withheld, positions 3518-3566]
CCTTTGACGTTGGAGTCCACGTTCTTT
[37 nt withheld, positions 3594-3630]
ACCCTATCTCGGTCTATTCTTTTGATTTATAAGGGATTTTGCCGATTTCGGCCTATTGGTTAAAAAATGA
GCTGATTTAACAAAAATTTAACGCGAATTTTAACAAAATATTAACGCTTACAATTTAGGTGGCACTTTTC
GGGGAAATGTGCGCGGAACCCCTATTTGTTTATTTTTCTAAATACATTCAAATATGTATCCGCTCATGAA
TTAATTCTTAGAAAAACTCATCGAGCATCAAATGAAACTGCAATTTATTCATATCAGGATTATCAATACC
ATATTTTTGAAAAAGCCGTTTCTGTAATGAAGGAGAAAACTCACCGAGGCAGTTCCATAGGATGGCAAGA
TCCTGGTATCGGTCTGCGATTCCGACTCGTCCAACATCAATACAACCTATTAATTTCCCCTCGTCAAAAA
TAAGGTTATCAAGTGAGAAATCACCATGAGTGACGACTGAATCCGGTGAGAATGGCAAAAGTTTATGCAT
TTCTTTCCAGACTTGTTCAACAGGCCAGCCATTACGCTCGTCATCAAAATCACTCGCATCAACCAAACCG
TTATTCATTCGTGATTGCGCCTGAGCGAGACGAAATACGCGATCGCTGTTAAAAGGACAATTACAAACAG
GAATCGAATGCAACCGGCGCAGGAACACTGCCAGCGCATCAACAATATTTTCACCTGAATCAGGATATTC
TTCTAATACCTGGAATGCTGTTTTCCCGGGGATCGCAGTGGTGAGTAACCATGCATCATCAGGAGTACGG
ATAAAATGCTTGATGGTCGGAAGAGGCATAAATTCCGTCAGCCAGTTTAGTCTGACCATCTCATCTGTAA
CATCATTGGCAACGCTACCTTTGCCATGTTTCAGAAACAACTCTGGCGCATCGGGCTTCCCATACAATCG
ATAGATTGTCGCACCTGATTGCCCGACATTATCGCGAGCCCATTTATACCCATATAAATCAGCATCCATG
TTGGAATTTAATCGCGGCCTAGAGCAAGACGTTTCCCGTTGAATATGGCTCATAACACCCCTTGTATTAC
TGTTTATGTAAGCAGACAGTTTTATTGTTCATGACCAAAATCCCTTAACGTGAGTTTTCGTTCCACTGAG
CGTCAGACCCCGTAGAAAAGATCAAAGGATCTTCTTGAGATCCTTTTTTTCTGCGCGTAATCTGCTGCTT
GCAAACAAAAAAACCACCGCTACCAGCGGTGGTTTGTTTGCCGGATCAAGAGCTACCAACTCTTTTTCCG
AAGGTAACTGGCTTCAGCAGAGCGCAGATACCAAATACTGTCCTTCTAGTGTAGCCGTAGTTAGGCCACC
ACTTCAAGAACTCTGTAGCACCGCCTACATACCTCGCTCTGCTAATCCTGTTACCAGTGGCTGCTGCCAG
TGGCGATAAGTCGTGTCTTACCGGGTTGGACTCAAGACGATAGTTACCGGATAAGGCGCAGCGGTCGGGC
TGAACGGGGGGTTCGTGCACACAGCCCAGCTTGGAGCGAACGACCTACACCGAACTGAGATACCTACAGC
GTGAGCTATGAGAAAGCGCCACGCTTCCCGAAGGGAGAAAGGCGGACAGGTATCCGGTAAGCGGCAGGGT
CGGAACAGGAGAGCGCACGAGGGAGCTTCCAGGGGGAAACGCCTGGTATCTTTATAGTCCTGTCGGGTTT
CGCCACCTCTGACTTGAGCGTCGATTTTTGTGATGCTCGTCAGGGGGGCGGAGCCTATGGAAAAACGCCA
GCAACGCGGCCTTTTTACGGTTCCTGGCCTTTTGCTGGCCTTTTGCTCACATGTTCTTTCCTGCGTTATC
CCCTGATTCTGTGGATAACCGTATTACCGCCTTTGAGTGAGCTGATACCGCTCGCCGCAGCCGAACGACC
GAGCGCAGCGAGTCAGTGAGCGAGGAAGCGGAAGAGCGCCTGATGCGGTATTTTCTCCTTACGCATCTGT
GCGGTATTTCACACCGCAATGGTGCACTCTCAGTACAATCTGCTCTGATGCCGCATAGTTAAGCCAGTAT
ACACTCCGCTATCGCTACGTGACTGGGTCATGGCTGCGCCCCGACACCCGCCAACACCCGCTGACGCGCC
CTGACGGGCTTGTCTGCTCCCGGCATCCGCTTACAGACAAGCTGTGACCGTCTCCGGGAGCTGCATGTGT
CAGAGGTTTTCACCGTCATCACCGAAACGCGCGAGGCAGCTGCGGTAAAGCTCATCAGCGTGGTCGTGAA
GCGATTCACAGATGTCTGCCTGTTCATCCGCGTCCAGCTCGTTGAGTTTCTCCAGAAGCGTTAATGTCTG
GCTTCTGATAAAGCGGGCCATGTTAAGGGCGGTTTTTTCCTGTTTGGTCACTGATGCCTCCGTGTAAGGG
GGATTTCTGTTCATGGGGGTAATGATACCGATGAAACGAGAGAGGATGCTCACGATACGGGTTACTGATG
ATGAACATGCCCGGTTACTGGAACGTTGTGAGGGTAAACAACTGGCGGTATGGATGCGGCGGGACCAGAG
AAAAATCACTCAGGGTCAATGCCAGCGCTTCGTTAATACAGATGTAGGTGTTCCACAGGGTAGCCAGCAG
CATCCTGCGATGCAGATCCGGAACATAATGGTGCAGGGCGCTGACTTCCGCGTTTCCAGACTTTACGAAA
CACGGAAACCGAAGACCATTCATGTTGTTGCTCAGGTCGCAGACGTTTTGCAGCAGCAGTCGCTTCACGT
TCGCTCGCGTATCGGTGATTCATTCTGCTAACCAGTAAGGCAACCCCGCCAGCCTAGCCGGGTCCTCAAC
GACAGGAGCACGATCATGCGCACCCGTGGGGCCGCCATGCCGGCGATAATGGCCTGCTTCTCGCCGAAAC
GTTTGGTGGCGGGACCAGTGACGAAGGCTTGAGCGAGGGCGTGCAAGATTCCGAATACCGCAAGCGACAG
GCCGATCATCGTCGCGCTCCAGCGAAAGCGGTCCTCGCCGAAAATGACCCAGAGCGCTGCCGGCACCTGT
CCTACGAGTTGCATGATAAAGAAGACAGTCATAAGTGCGGCGACGATA
